>Addgene plasmid #139116 | HRP-1LC | addgene full sequence | sequence record 274830 | Addgene NGS Result
ACAATATTTCTAGTTTGTTAAAGAGAATTAAGAAAATAAATCTCGAAAATAATAAAGGGAAAATCAGTTT
TTGATATCAAAATTATACATGTCAACGATAATACAAAATATAATACAAACTATAAGATGTTATCAGTATT
TATTATGCATTTAGAATAAATTTTGTGTCGCCCTTCCGCGAAATTAATACGACTCACTATAGGGGAATTG
TGAGCGGATAACAATTCCCCTCTAGAAATAATTTTGTTTAACTTTTGAAGGAGATATACCATGGGCAGCG
ACAAAATTCACCATCATCACCATCACGAGAATCTGTACTTCCAAGGTCATATGGGCCATCGCTGCGACGT
CCGTAAGGGTTTGAGCAAAGACGAAATGTCCAAGGCACAAATGAACCGTGACAGAGAAACGCGCGGTGGT
CGTAGCCGTGATGGTCAGCGTGGCGGCTACAACGGTGGTGGCGGTGGTGGTGGAGGATGGGGCGGTCCAG
CACAGCGTGGTGGCCCTGGTGCGTACGGCGGTCCTGGTGGTGGGGGTCAGGGTGGCTATGGCGGCGATTA
TGGTGGCGGCTGGGGTCAGCAAGGTGGTGGTGGCCAGGGTGGTTGGGGTGGTCCGCAGCAGCAACAGGGT
GGTGGTGGGTGGGGTCAACAAGGCGGTGGCGGTCAAGGTGGATGGGGTGGCCCACAGCAACAACAGCAAG
GCGGTTGGGGAGGTCCGCAACAAGGTGGCGGCGGTGGAGGTTGGGGCGGTCAGGGTCAGCAGCAGGGTGG
CTGGGGTGGTCAATCTGGTGCGCAACAGTGGGCTCATGCGCAGGGCGGCAATCGTAACTATTAACTCGAG
CCCCCTAGCATAACCCCTTGGGGCCTCTAAACGGGTCTTGAGGGGTTTTTTGCCCCTGAGACGCGTCAAT
CGAGTTCGTACCTAAGGGCGACACCCCCTAATTAGCCCGGGCGAAAGGCCCAGTCTTTCGACTGAGCCTT
TCGTTTTATTTGATGCCTGGCAGTTCCCTACTCTCGCATGGGGAGTCCCCACACTACCATCGGCGCTACG
GCGTTTCACTTCTGAGTTCGGCATGGGGTCAGGTGGGACCACCGCGCTACTGCCGCCAGGCAAACAAGGG
GTGTTATGAGCCATATTCAGGTATAAATGGGCTCGCGATAATGTTCAGAATTGGTTAATTGGTTGTAACA
CTGACCCCTATTTGTTTATTTTTCTAAATACATTCAAATATGTATCCGCTCATGAGACAATAACCCTGAT
AAATGCTTCAATAATATTGAAAAAGGAAGAATATGAGCCATATTCAACGGGAAACGTCGAGGCCGCGATT
AAATTCCAACATGGATGCTGATTTATATGGGTATAAATGGGCTCGCGATAATGTCGGGCAATCAGGTGCG
ACAATCTATCGCTTGTATGGGAAGCCCGATGCGCCAGAGTTGTTTCTGAAACATGGCAAAGGTAGCGTTG
CCAATGATGTTACAGATGAGATGGTCAGACTAAACTGGCTGACGGAATTTATGCCACTTCCGACCATCAA
GCATTTTATCCGTACTCCTGATGATGCATGGTTACTCACCACTGCGATCCCCGGAAAAACAGCGTTCCAG
GTATTAGAAGAATATCCTGATTCAGGTGAAAATATTGTTGATGCGCTGGCAGTGTTCCTGCGCCGGTTGC
ACTCGATTCCTGTTTGTAATTGTCCTTTTAACAGCGATCGCGTATTTCGCCTCGCTCAGGCGCAATCACG
AATGAATAACGGTTTGGTTGATGCGAGTGATTTTGATGACGAGCGTAATGGCTGGCCTGTTGAACAAGTC
TGGAAAGAAATGCATAAACTTTTGCCATTCTCACCGGATTCAGTCGTCACTCATGGTGATTTCTCACTTG
ATAACCTTATTTTTGACGAGGGGAAATTAATAGGTTGTATTGATGTTGGACGAGTCGGAATCGCAGACCG
ATACCAGGATCTTGCCATCCTATGGAACTGCCTCGGTGAGTTTTCTCCTTCATTACAGAAACGGCTTTTT
CAAAAATATGGTATTGATAATCCTGATATGAATAAATTGCAATTTCATTTGATGCTCGATGAGTTTTTCT
AAGCGGCGCGCCATCGAATGGCGCAAAACCTTTCGCGGTATGGCATGATAGCGCCCGGAAGAGAGTCAAT
TCAGGGTGGTGAATATGAAACCAGTAACGTTATACGATGTCGCAGAGTATGCCGGTGTCTCTTATCAGAC
CGTTTCCCGCGTGGTGAACCAGGCCAGCCACGTTTCTGCGAAAACGCGGGAAAAAGTGGAAGCGGCGATG
GCGGAGCTGAATTACATTCCCAACCGCGTGGCACAACAACTGGCGGGCAAACAGTCGTTGCTGATTGGCG
TTGCCACCTCCAGTCTGGCCCTGCACGCGCCGTCGCAAATTGTCGCGGCGATTAAATCTCGCGCCGATCA
ACTGGGTGCCAGCGTGGTGGTGTCGATGGTAGAACGAAGCGGCGTCGAAGCCTGTAAAGCGGCGGTGCAC
AATCTTCTCGCGCAACGCGTCAGTGGGCTGATCATTAACTATCCGCTGGATGACCAGGATGCCATTGCTG
TGGAAGCTGCCTGCACTAATGTTCCGGCGTTATTTCTTGATGTCTCTGACCAGACACCCATCAACAGTAT
TATTTTCTCCCATGAGGACGGTACGCGACTGGGCGTGGAGCATCTGGTCGCATTGGGTCACCAGCAAATC
GCGCTGTTAGCGGGCCCATTAAGTTCTGTCTCGGCGCGTCTGCGTCTGGCTGGCTGGCATAAATATCTCA
CTCGCAATCAAATTCAGCCGATAGCGGAACGGGAAGGCGACTGGAGTGCCATGTCCGGTTTTCAACAAAC
CATGCAAATGCTGAATGAGGGCATCGTTCCCACTGCGATGCTGGTTGCCAACGATCAGATGGCGCTGGGC
GCAATGCGCGCCATTACCGAGTCCGGGCTGCGCGTTGGTGCGGATATCTCGGTAGTGGGATACGACGATA
CCGAAGATAGCTCATGTTATATCCCGCCGTTAACCACCATCAAACAGGATTTTCGCCTGCTGGGGCAAAC
CAGCGTGGACCGCTTGCTGCAACTCTCTCAGGGCCAGGCGGTGAAGGGCAATCAGCTGTTGCCAGTCTCA
CTGGTGAAAAGAAAAACCACCCTGGCGCCCAATACGCAAACCGCCTCTCCCCGCGCGTTGGCCGATTCAT
TAATGCAGCTGGCACGACAGGTTTCCCGACTGGAAAGCGGGCAGTGACTCATGACCAAAATCCCTTAACG
TGAGTTACGCGCGCGTCGTTCCACTGAGCGTCAGACCCCGTAGAAAAGATCAAAGGATCTTCTTGAGATC
CTTTTTTTCTGCGCGTAATCTGCTGCTTGCAAACAAAAAAACCACCGCTACCAGCGGTGGTTTGTTTGCC
GGATCAAGAGCTACCAACTCTTTTTCCGAAGGTAACTGGCTTCAGCAGAGCGCAGATACCAAATACTGTT
CTTCTAGTGTAGCCGTAGTTAGCCCACCACTTCAAGAACTCTGTAGCACCGCCTACATACCTCGCTCTGC
TAATCCTGTTACCAGTGGCTGCTGCCAGTGGCGATAAGTCGTGTCTTACCGGGTTGGACTCAAGACGATA
GTTACCGGATAAGGCGCAGCGGTCGGGCTGAACGGGGGGTTCGTGCACACAGCCCAGCTTGGAGCGAACG
ACCTACACCGAACTGAGATACCTACAGCGTGAGCTATGAGAAAGCGCCACGCTTCCCGAAGGGAGAAAGG
CGGACAGGTATCCGGTAAGCGGCAGGGTCGGAACAGGAGAGCGCACGAGGGAGCTTCCAGGGGGAAACGC
CTGGTATCTTTATAGTCCTGTCGGGTTTCGCCACCTCTGACTTGAGCGTCGATTTTTGTGATGCTCGTCA
GGGGGGCGGAGCCTATGGAAAAACGCCAGCAACGCGGCCTTTTTACGGTTCCTGGCCTTTTGCTGGCCTT
TTGCTCACATGTTCTTTCCTGCGTTATCCCCTGATTCTGTGGATAACCGTATTACCGCCTTTGAGTGAGC
TGATACCGCTCGCCGCAGCCGAACGACCGAGCGCAGCGAGTCAGTGAGCGAGGAAGCGGAAGGCGAGAGT
AGGGAACTGCCAGGCATCAAACTAAGCAGAAGGCCCCTGACGGATGGCCTTTTTGCGTTTCTACAAACTC
TTTCTGTGTTGTAAAACGACGGCCAGTCTTAAGCTCGGGCCCCCTGGGCGGTTCTGATAACGAGTAATCG
TTAATCCGCAAATAACGTAAAAACCCGCTTCGGCGGGTTTTTTTATGGGGGGAGTTTAGGGAAAGAGCAT
TTGTCAGAATATTTAAGGGCGCCTGTCACTTTGCTTGATATATGAGAATTATTTAACCTTATAAATGAGA
AAAAAGCAACGCACTTTAAATAAGATACGTTGCTTTTTCGATTGATGAACACCTATAATTAAACTATTCA
TCTATTATTTATGATTTTTTGTATAT
Features (pLannotate 1.2.2; 14 found; start..end, strand, type, name):
    185..203     +  promoter       T7 promoter: promoter for bacteriophage T7 RNA polymerase
    204..228     +  protein_bind   lac operator: The lac repressor binds to the lac operator to inhibit transcription in E. coli. This inhibition can be relieved by adding lactose or isopropyl-β-D-thiogalactopyranoside (IPTG). lac repressor encoded by lacI
    328..831     +  CDS            hrp-1 (fragment): ROA1_CAEEL - Also known as rbp-1 From Caenorhabditis elegans.
    845..892     +  terminator     T7 terminator: transcription terminator for bacteriophage T7 RNA polymerase
    952..992     -  terminator     rrnB T1 terminator (fragment): transcription terminator T1 from the E. coli rrnB gene
    994..1109    -  ncRNA          5S rRNA: Accession: RF00001 - 5S ribosomal RNA
   1140..1164    +  CDS            KanR (fragment): aminoglycoside phosphotransferase; aph(3')-Ia; confers resistance to kanamycin in bacteria or G418 (Geneticin®) in eukaryotes
   1194..1290    +  promoter       AmpR promoter (fragment): bla
   1293..2102    +  CDS            KanR: aminoglycoside phosphotransferase; aph(3')-Ia; confers resistance to kanamycin in bacteria or G418 (Geneticin®) in eukaryotes
   2111..2184    +  promoter       lacI promoter (fragment): lacI
   2185..3264    +  CDS            lacI: LACI_ECOLI - Experimental evidence at protein level: Swiss-Prot protein existence level 1. Repressor of the lactose operon. Binds allolactose as an inducer. From Escherichia coli (strain K12).
   3353..3941    +  rep_origin     ori: high-copy-number ColE1/pMB1/pBR322/pUC origin of replication
   4166..4183    +  terminator     rrnB T2 terminator (fragment): transcription terminator T2 from the E. coli rrnB gene
   4208..4227    -  CDS            lacZα (fragment): LacZα fragment of β-galactosidase; lacZ fragment
