[The description below was written by a language model from this plasmid's Addgene catalogue record and pLannotate feature annotations shown in this document.]
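Description:
HRP-1LC is a bacterial expression plasmid built on the pJ411 backbone for producing the low-complexity (LC) domain of HRP-1, the C. elegans hnRNP A-family RNA-binding protein. The insert is recorded as residues 181–346 of hrp-1. The annotated sequence of about 4.5 kb shows a matching hrp-1 coding fragment of roughly 500 nt. The plasmid replicates from a high-copy ColE1/pUC-type origin and is selected with kanamycin through an aph(3')-Ia resistance gene driven by a fragment of the AmpR (bla) promoter.

Expression follows the standard T7/lac design. A T7 promoter is immediately followed by a lac operator, the hrp-1 fragment lies downstream, and a T7 terminator closes the transcription unit. The plasmid carries its own lacI gene with its promoter, so the repressor holds the operator closed until IPTG or lactose is added. Transcription also requires a host that supplies T7 RNA polymerase, whereas the listed DH5alpha strain serves for propagation. Fragments of the rrnB T1 and T2 terminators flank parts of the backbone and probably insulate the cassette from read-through transcription. The short 5S rRNA, lacZα and extra KanR hits appear to be backbone remnants rather than functional parts.

About 100 nt separate the lac operator from the annotated hrp-1 fragment, but no ribosome binding site or affinity tag is annotated there, and the record does not state whether the protein is tagged. The 5′ cloning site is also unrecorded. The stated purpose is simply to express the HRP-1 LC. The associated publication concerns tyrosine phosphorylation and the partitioning of proteins into hnRNPA2 granules, which suggests the recombinant protein was made for in vitro biophysical work.
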