Addgene plasmid #139116: HRP-1LC
Purpose: express the LC of HRP-1
Depositing lab: Nicolas Fawzi. Depositing organization: Brown University. Publication: Tyrosine phosphorylation regulates hnRNPA2 granule protein partitioning and reduces neurodegeneration. Ryan VH, Perdikari TM, Naik MT, Saueressig CF, Lins J, Dignon GL, Mittal J, Hart AC, Fawzi NL. EMBO J. 2021 Feb 1;40(3):e105001. doi: 10.15252/embj.2020105001. Epub 2020 Dec 22. PubMed 33349959.
Backbone
  Vector backbone: pJ411
  Vector type: Bacterial Expression
Growth in bacteria
  Bacterial resistance: Kanamycin, 50 μg/mL
  Growth temperature: 37°C
  Growth strain: DH5alpha
  Copy number: High Copy
Gene/Insert
  Gene/Insert name: hrp-1
  Species: C. elegans (nematode)
  Mutation: 181-346
  Entrez Gene: hrp-1 (a.k.a. CELE_F42A6.7)
  Cloning method: Restriction Enzyme; 5′ cloning site unknown (unknown if destroyed)
Terms and licenses: Academic/Nonprofit Terms; Industry Terms: Not Available to Industry
How to cite: HRP-1LC was a gift from Nicolas Fawzi (Addgene plasmid # 139116 ; http://n2t.net/addgene:139116 ; RRID:Addgene_139116)
