>Addgene plasmid #139116 | HRP-1LC | depositor partial sequence | sequence record 269181 | insert
GGCCATCGCTGCGACGTCCGTAAGGGTTTGAGCAAAGACGAAATGTCCAAGGCACAAATGAACCGTGACA
GAGAAACGCGCGGTGGTCGTAGCCGTGATGGTCAGCGTGGCGGCTACAACGGTGGTGGCGGTGGTGGTGG
AGGATGGGGCGGTCCAGCACAGCGTGGTGGCCCTGGTGCGTACGGCGGTCCTGGTGGTGGGGGTCAGGGT
GGCTATGGCGGCGATTATGGTGGCGGCTGGGGTCAGCAAGGTGGTGGTGGCCAGGGTGGTTGGGGTGGTC
CGCAGCAGCAACAGGGTGGTGGTGGGTGGGGTCAACAAGGCGGTGGCGGTCAAGGTGGATGGGGTGGCCC
ACAGCAACAACAGCAAGGCGGTTGGGGAGGTCCGCAACAAGGTGGCGGCGGTGGAGGTTGGGGCGGTCAG
GGTCAGCAGCAGGGTGGCTGGGGTGGTCAATCTGGTGCGCAACAGTGGGCTCATGCGCAGGGCGGCAATC
GTAACTATTAACTCGAG
